>Addgene plasmid #211096 | pHTC-HaloTag_RAB7A:1-207 | addgene full sequence | sequence record 425980 | Addgene NGS Result
TCAATATTGGCCATTAGCCATATTATTCATTGGTTATATAGCATAAATCAATATTGGCTATTGGCCATTG
CATACGTTGTATCTATATCATAATATGTACATTTATATTGGCTCATGTCCAATATGACCGCCATGTTGGC
ATTGATTATTGACTAGTTATTAATAGTAATCAATTACGGGGTCATTAGTTCATAGCCCATATATGGAGTT
CCGCGTTACATAACTTACGGTAAATGGCCCGCCTGGCTGACCGCCCAACGACCCCCGCCCATTGACGTCA
ATAATGACGTATGTTCCCATAGTAACGCCAATAGGGACTTTCCATTGACGTCAATGGGTGGAGTATTTAC
GGTAAACTGCCCACTTGGCAGTACATCAAGTGTATCATATGCCAAGTCCGCCCCCTATTGACGTCAATGA
CGGTAAATGGCCCGCCTGGCATTATGCCCAGTACATGACCTTACGGGACTTTCCTACTTGGCAGTACATC
TACGTATTAGTCATCGCTATTACCATGGTGATGCGGTTTTGGCAGTACACCAATGGGCGTGGATAGCGGT
TTGACTCACGGGGATTTCCAAGTCTCCACCCCATTGACGTCAATGGGAGTTTGTTTTGGCACCAAAATCA
ACGGGACTTTCCAAAATGTCGTAATAACCCCGCCCCGTTGACGCAAATGGGCGGTAGGCGTGTACGGTGG
GAGGTCTATATAAGCAGAGCTGGTTTAGTGAACCGTCAGATCACTAGAAGCTTTATTGCGGTAGTTTATC
ACAGTTAAATTGCTAACGCAGTCAGTGCTTCTGACACAACAGTCTCGAACTTAAGCTGCAGAAGTTGGTC
GTGAGGCACTGGGCAGGTAAGTATCAAGGTTACAAGACAGGTTTAAGGAGACCAATAGAAACTGGGCTTG
TCGAGACAGAGAAGACTCTTGCGTTTCTGATAGGCACCTATTGGTCTTACTGACATCCACTTTGCCTTTC
TCTCCACAGGTGTCCACTCCCAGTTCAATTACAGCTCTTAAGGCTAGAGTATTAATACGACTCACTATAG
GGCTAGCAAAGCGATCGCTTCCGAATTCACCATGACCTCTAGGAAGAAAGTGTTGCTGAAGGTTATCATC
CTGGGAGATTCTGGAGTCGGGAAGACATCACTCATGAACCAGTATGTGAATAAGAAATTCAGCAATCAGT
ACAAAGCCACAATAGGAGCTGACTTTCTGACCAAGGAGGTGATGGTGGATGACAGGCTAGTCACAATGCA
GATATGGGACACAGCAGGACAGGAACGGTTCCAGTCTCTCGGTGTGGCCTTCTACAGAGGTGCAGACTGC
TGCGTTCTGGTATTTGATGTGACTGCCCCCAACACATTCAAAACCCTAGATAGCTGGAGAGATGAGTTTC
TCATCCAGGCCAGTCCCCGAGATCCTGAAAACTTCCCATTTGTTGTGTTGGGAAACAAGATTGACCTCGA
AAACAGACAAGTGGCCACAAAGCGGGCACAGGCCTGGTGCTACAGCAAAAACAACATTCCCTACTTTGAG
ACCAGTGCCAAGGAGGCCATCAACGTGGAGCAGGCGTTCCAGACGATTGCACGGAATGCACTTAAGCAGG
AAACGGAGGTGGAGCTGTACAACGAATTTCCTGAACCTATCAAACTGGACAAGAATGACCGGGCCAAGGC
CTCGGCAGAAAGCTGCAGTTGCCTCGAGCCAACCACTGAGGATCTGTACTTTCAGAGCGATAACGATGGA
TCCGAAATCGGTACTGGCTTTCCATTCGACCCCCATTATGTGGAAGTCCTGGGCGAGCGCATGCACTACG
TCGATGTTGGTCCGCGCGATGGCACCCCTGTGCTGTTCCTGCACGGTAACCCGACCTCCTCCTACGTGTG
GCGCAACATCATCCCGCATGTTGCACCGACCCATCGCTGCATTGCTCCAGACCTGATCGGTATGGGCAAA
TCCGACAAACCAGACCTGGGTTATTTCTTCGACGACCACGTCCGCTTCATGGATGCCTTCATCGAAGCCC
TGGGTCTGGAAGAGGTCGTCCTGGTCATTCACGACTGGGGCTCCGCTCTGGGTTTCCACTGGGCCAAGCG
CAATCCAGAGCGCGTCAAAGGTATTGCATTTATGGAGTTCATCCGCCCTATCCCGACCTGGGACGAATGG
CCAGAATTTGCCCGCGAGACCTTCCAGGCCTTCCGCACCACCGACGTCGGCCGCAAGCTGATCATCGATC
AGAACGTTTTTATCGAGGGTACGCTGCCGATGGGTGTCGTCCGCCCGCTGACTGAAGTCGAGATGGACCA
TTACCGCGAGCCGTTCCTGAATCCTGTTGACCGCGAGCCACTGTGGCGCTTCCCAAACGAGCTGCCAATC
GCCGGTGAGCCAGCGAACATCGTCGCGCTGGTCGAAGAATACATGGACTGGCTGCACCAGTCCCCTGTCC
CGAAGCTGCTGTTCTGGGGCACCCCAGGCGTTCTGATCCCACCGGCCGAAGCCGCTCGCCTGGCCAAAAG
CCTGCCTAACTGCAAGGCTGTGGACATCGGCCCGGGTCTGAATCTGCTGCAAGAAGACAACCCGGACCTG
ATCGGCAGCGAGATCGCGCGCTGGCTGTCTACTCTGGAGATTTCCGGTTAATAGAATTGGCATGCAAGCT
GATCCGGCTGCTAACAAAGCCCGAAAGGAAGCTGAGTTGGCTGCTGCCACCGCTGAGCAATAACTAGCAT
AACCCCTTGGGGCGGCCGCTTCGAGCAGACATGATAAGATACATTGATGAGTTTGGACAAACCACAACTA
GAATGCAGTGAAAAAAATGCTTTATTTGTGAAATTTGTGATGCTATTGCTTTATTTGTAACCATTATAAG
CTGCAATAAACAAGTTAACAACAACAATTGCATTCATTTTATGTTTCAGGTTCAGGGGGAGATGTGGGAG
GTTTTTTTAAGCAAGTAAAACCTCTACAAATGTGGTAAAATCGAATTTTAACAAAATATTAACGCTTACA
ATTTCCTGATGCGGTATTTTCTCCTTACGCATCTGTGCGGTATTTCACACCGCATACGCGGATCTGCGCA
GCACCATGGCCTGAAATAACCTCTGAAAGAGGAACTTGGTTAGGTACCTTCTGAGGCGGAAAGAACCAGC
TGTGGAATGTGTGTCAGTTAGGGTGTGGAAAGTCCCCAGGCTCCCCAGCAGGCAGAAGTATGCAAAGCAT
GCATCTCAATTAGTCAGCAACCAGGTGTGGAAAGTCCCCAGGCTCCCCAGCAGGCAGAAGTATGCAAAGC
ATGCATCTCAATTAGTCAGCAACCATAGTCCCGCCCCTAACTCCGCCCATCCCGCCCCTAACTCCGCCCA
GTTCCGCCCATTCTCCGCCCCATGGCTGACTAATTTTTTTTATTTATGCAGAGGCCGAGGCCGCCTCGGC
CTCTGAGCTATTCCAGAAGTAGTGAGGAGGCTTTTTTGGAGGCCTAGGCTTTTGCAAAAAGCTTGATTCT
TCTGACACAACAGTCTCGAACTTAAGGCTAGAGCCACCATGATTGAACAAGATGGATTGCACGCAGGTTC
TCCGGCCGCTTGGGTGGAGAGGCTATTCGGCTATGACTGGGCACAACAGACAATCGGCTGCTCTGATGCC
GCCGTGTTCCGGCTGTCAGCGCAGGGGCGCCCGGTTCTTTTTGTCAAGACCGACCTGTCCGGTGCCCTGA
ATGAACTGCAGGACGAGGCAGCGCGGCTATCGTGGCTGGCCACGACGGGCGTTCCTTGCGCAGCTGTGCT
CGACGTTGTCACTGAAGCGGGAAGGGACTGGCTGCTATTGGGCGAAGTGCCGGGGCAGGATCTCCTGTCA
TCTCACCTTGCTCCTGCCGAGAAAGTATCCATCATGGCTGATGCAATGCGGCGGCTGCATACGCTTGATC
CGGCTACCTGCCCATTCGACCACCAAGCGAAACATCGCATCGAGCGAGCACGTACTCGGATGGAAGCCGG
TCTTGTCGATCAGGATGATCTGGACGAAGAGCATCAGGGGCTCGCGCCAGCCGAACTGTTCGCCAGGCTC
AAGGCGCGCATGCCCGACGGCGAGGATCTCGTCGTGACCCATGGCGATGCCTGCTTGCCGAATATCATGG
TGGAAAATGGCCGCTTTTCTGGATTCATCGACTGTGGCCGGCTGGGTGTGGCGGACCGCTATCAGGACAT
AGCGTTGGCTACCCGTGATATTGCTGAAGAGCTTGGCGGCGAATGGGCTGACCGCTTCCTCGTGCTTTAC
GGTATCGCCGCTCCCGATTCGCAGCGCATCGCCTTCTATCGCCTTCTTGACGAGTTCTTCTGAGCGGGAC
TCTGGGGTTCGAAATGACCGACCAAGCGACGCCCAACCTGCCATCACGATGGCCGCAATAAAATATCTTT
ATTTTCATTACATCTGTGTGTTGGTTTTTTGTGTGAATCGATAGCGATAAGGATCCTCTTTGCGCTTGCG
TTTTCCCTTGTCCAGATAGCCCAGTAGCTGACATTCATCCGGGGTCAGCACCGTTTCTGCGGACTGGCTT
TCTACGTAATGGTTTCTTAGACGTCAGGTGGCACTTTTCGGGGAAATGTGCGCGGAACCCCTATTTGTTT
ATTTTTCTAAATACATTCAAATATGTATCCGCTCATGAGACAATAACCCTGATAAATGCTTCAATAATAT
TGAAAAAGGAAGAGTATGAGTATTCAACATTTCCGTGTCGCCCTTATTCCCTTTTTTGCGGCATTTTGCC
TTCCTGTTTTTGCTCACCCAGAAACGCTGGTGAAAGTAAAAGATGCTGAAGATCAGTTGGGTGCACGAGT
GGGTTACATCGAACTGGATCTCAACAGCGGTAAGATCCTTGAGAGTTTTCGCCCCGAAGAACGTTTTCCA
ATGATGAGCACTTTCAAAGTTCTGCTATGTGGCGCGGTATTATCCCGTATTGACGCCGGGCAAGAGCAAC
TCGGTCGCCGCATACACTATTCTCAGAATGACTTGGTTGAGTACTCACCAGTCACAGAAAAGCATCTTAC
GGATGGCATGACAGTAAGAGAATTATGCAGTGCTGCCATAACCATGAGTGATAACACTGCGGCCAACTTA
CTTCTGACAACTATCGGAGGACCGAAGGAGCTAACCGCTTTTTTGCACAACATGGGGGATCATGTAACTC
GCCTTGATCGTTGGGAACCGGAGCTGAATGAAGCCATACCAAACGACGAGCGTGACACCACGATGCCTGT
AGCAATGGCAACAACGTTGCGCAAACTATTAACTGGCGAACTACTTACTCTAGCTTCCCGGCAACAATTA
ATAGACTGGATGGAGGCGGATAAAGTTGCAGGACCACTTCTGCGCTCGGCCCTTCCGGCTGGCTGGTTTA
TTGCTGATAAATCTGGAGCCGGTGAGCGTGGGTCTCGCGGTATCATTGCAGCACTGGGGCCAGATGGTAA
GCCCTCCCGTATCGTAGTTATCTACACGACGGGGAGTCAGGCAACTATGGATGAACGAAATAGACAGATC
GCTGAGATAGGTGCCTCACTGATTAAGCATTGGTAATTCGAAATGACCGACCAAGCGACGCCCAACCGGT
ATCAGCTCACTCAAAGGCGGTAATACGGTTATCCACAGAATCAGGGGATAACGCAGGAAAGAACATGTGA
GCAAAAGGCCAGCAAAAGGCCAGGAACCGTAAAAAGGCCGCGTTGCTGGCGTTTTTCCATAGGCTCCGCC
CCCCTGACGAGCATCACAAAAATCGACGCTCAAGTCAGAGGTGGCGAAACCCGACAGGACTATAAAGATA
CCAGGCGTTTCCCCCTGGAAGCTCCCTCGTGCGCTCTCCTGTTCCGACCCTGCCGCTTACCGGATACCTG
TCCGCCTTTCTCCCTTCGGGAAGCGTGGCGCTTTCTCATAGCTCACGCTGTAGGTATCTCAGTTCGGTGT
AGGTCGTTCGCTCCAAGCTGGGCTGTGTGCACGAACCCCCCGTTCAGCCCGACCGCTGCGCCTTATCCGG
TAACTATCGTCTTGAGTCCAACCCGGTAAGACACGACTTATCGCCACTGGCAGCAGCCACTGGTAACAGG
ATTAGCAGAGCGAGGTATGTAGGCGGTGCTACAGAGTTCTTGAAGTGGTGGCCTAACTACGGCTACACTA
GAAGGACAGTATTTGGTATCTGCGCTCTGCTGAAGCCAGTTACCTTCGGAAAAAGAGTTGGTAGCTCTTG
ATCCGGCAAACAAACCACCGCTGGTAGCGGTGGTTTTTTTGTTTGCAAGCAGCAGATTACGCGCAGAAAA
AAAGGATTTCAAGAAGATCCTTTGATCTTTTCTACGGGGTCTGACGCTCAGTGGAACGAAAACTCACGTT
AAGGGATTTTGGTCATGAGATTATCAAAAAGGATCTTCACCTAGATCCTTTTATAGTCCGGAAATACAGG
AACGCACGCTGGATGGCCCTTCGCTGGGATGGTGAAACCATGAAAAATGGCAGCTTCAGTGGATTAAGTG
GGGGTAATGTGGCCTGTACCCTCTGGTTGCATAGGTATTCATACGGTTAAAATTTATCAGGCGCGATTGC
GGCAGTTTTTCGGGTGGTTTGTTGCCATTTTTACCTGTCTGCTGCCGTGATCGCGCTGAACGCGTTTTAG
CGGTGCGTACAATTAAGGGATTATGGTAAATCCACTTACTGTCTGCCCTCGTAGCCATCGAGATAAACCG
CAGTACTCCGGCCACGATGCGTCCGGCGTAGAGGATCGAGATCT
Features (pLannotate 1.2.2; 21 found; start..end, strand, type, name):
    140..517     +  enhancer       CMV enhancer: human cytomegalovirus immediate early enhancer
    519..718     +  promoter       CMV promoter: human cytomegalovirus (CMV) immediate early promoter
    857..989     +  intron         chimeric intron: chimera between introns from human β-globin and immunoglobulin heavy chain genes
   1033..1051    +  promoter       T7 promoter: promoter for bacteriophage T7 RNA polymerase
   1082..1702    +  CDS            RAB7A: RAB7A_HUMAN - Also known as RAB7. Experimental evidence at protein level: Swiss-Prot protein existence level 1. Small GTPase which cycles between active GTP-bound and inactive GDP-bound states. In its active state, binds to a variety of effector proteins playing a key role in the regulation of endo- lysosomal trafficking. Governs early-to-late endosomal maturation, microtubule minus-end as well as plus-end directed endosomal migration and positioning, and endosome-lysosome transport through different protein-protein interaction cascades. Plays a central role, not only in endosomal traffic, but
   1718..1738    +  CDS            TEV site: tobacco etch virus (TEV) protease recognition and cleavage site
   1754..2637    +  CDS            HaloTag® (fragment): modified bacterial dehalogenase that forms covalent bonds with chloroalkane derivatives
   2667..2716    +  CDS            SET1 (fragment): solubility-enhancement tag derived from T7 phage gene 10B
   2724..2743    +  terminator     T7 terminator (fragment): transcription terminator for bacteriophage T7 RNA polymerase
   2765..2886    -  polyA_signal   SV40 poly(A) signal: SV40 polyadenylation signal
   2909..2977    -  CDS            large T antigen (fragment): large T antigen from SV40 (simian virus 40)
   2982..3014    +  rep_origin     M13 ori (fragment): M13 bacteriophage origin of replication; arrow indicates direction of (+) strand synthesis
   3015..3066    -  misc_feature   bom (fragment): basis of mobility region from pBR322
   3131..3488    +  promoter       SV40 promoter: SV40 enhancer and early promoter
   3539..4330    +  CDS            neo: KKA2_KLEPN - Also known as kan, nptII. Experimental evidence at protein level: Swiss-Prot protein existence level 1. Resistance to kanamycin, neomycin, paromomycin, ribostamycin, butirosin and gentamicin B. From Klebsiella pneumoniae.
   4397..4445    +  polyA_signal   poly(A) signal: synthetic polyadenylation signal
   4466..4558    -  CDS            tnpA (fragment): TN5P_ECOLX - Also known as tnp. Experimental evidence at protein level: Swiss-Prot protein existence level 1. Mediates transposition of transposon Tn5 by a 'cut and paste' mechanism. First, the monomeric transposase binds the 19 bp inverted DNA repeats flanking the transposon. Then, dimerization of the DNA- bound transposase creates a synaptic DNA complex. After nicking of the first DNA strand, excision of the transposon proceeds through a series of intermediates. The transposase then mediates the insertion of the transposon at a new site by strand transfer. The activity of the wild- type tran
   4601..4705    +  promoter       AmpR promoter: bla
   4706..5566    +  CDS            AmpR: β-lactamase; bla; confers resistance to ampicillin, carbenicillin, and related antibiotics
   5724..6312    -  rep_origin     ori: high-copy-number ColE1/pMB1/pBR322/pUC origin of replication
   6428..6711    +  misc_feature   cer region: ColE1-derived recombination site that helps to maintain plasmids as monomers
