[The description below was written by a language model from this plasmid's Addgene catalogue record and pLannotate feature annotations shown in this document.]
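Description:
pHTC-HaloTag_RAB7A:1-207 is a mammalian expression plasmid of about 6.8 kb built on Promega's pHTC-HaloTag backbone. It encodes full-length, wild-type human RAB7A (residues M1–C207, a 621 bp insert derived from a Mammalian Gene Collection clone) fused at its C terminus to HaloTag. In bacteria it replicates from a high-copy ColE1/pUC-type origin and is selected with ampicillin through the β-lactamase gene. A ColE1 cer site is also annotated, which helps keep the plasmid monomeric. For selection in mammalian cells, a separate cassette places the neomycin phosphotransferase gene under the SV40 enhancer/early promoter with a synthetic poly(A) signal, so transfected cells can be selected with G418.

The expression unit uses the CMV immediate-early enhancer and promoter followed by a chimeric β-globin/immunoglobulin intron, which generally improves transcript processing and expression. A T7 promoter lies just upstream of the coding region and could support transcription by T7 RNA polymerase. The RAB7A open reading frame was inserted by ligation-independent cloning between retained EcoRI and XhoI sites. It continues through a short linker containing a TEV protease cleavage site into HaloTag, a modified bacterial dehalogenase that bonds covalently to chloroalkane ligands. An SV40 polyadenylation signal lies downstream of the fusion. Several short annotated fragments (SET1, T7 terminator, large T antigen, M13 ori, bom, tnpA) appear to be backbone remnants or partial matches rather than functional parts.

RAB7A is a small GTPase that regulates endo-lysosomal trafficking. The HaloTag fusion allows fluorescent labelling, capture or proximity-type assays of the protein in cells, though the record states the purpose only as mammalian expression of the tagged protein.
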