Addgene plasmid #211096: pHTC-HaloTag_RAB7A:1-207
Purpose: Mammalian expression of full-length human RAB7A. C-terminal HaloTag.
Depositing lab: Cheryl Arrowsmith. Depositing organization: University of Toronto. Publication: A Target Class Ligandability Evaluation of WD40 Repeat-Containing Proteins. Ackloo S, Li F, Szewczyk M, Seitova A, Loppnau P, Zeng H, Xu J, Ahmad S, Arnautova YA, Baghaie AJ, Beldar S, Bolotokova A, Centrella PA, Chau I, Clark MA, Cuozzo JW, Dehghani-Tafti S, Disch JS, Dong A, Dumas A, Feng JA, Ghiabi P, Gibson E, Gilmer J, Goldman B, Green SR, Guie MA, Guilinger JP, Harms N, Herasymenko O, Houliston S, Hutchinson A, Kearnes S, Keefe AD, Kimani SW, Kramer T, Kutera M, Kwak HA, Lento C, Li Y, Liu J, Loup J, Machado RAC, Mulhern CJ, Perveen S, Righetto GL, Riley P, Shrestha S, Sigel EA, Silva M, Sintchak MD, Slakman BL, Taylor RD, Thompson J, Torng W, Underkoffler C, von Rechenberg M, Walsh RT, Watson I, Wilson DJ, Wolf E, Yadav M, Yazdi AK, Zhang J, Zhang Y, Santhakumar V, Edwards AM, Barsyte-Lovejoy D, Schapira M, Brown PJ, Halabelian L, Arrowsmith CH. J Med Chem. 2025 Jan 23;68(2):1092-1112. doi: 10.1021/acs.jmedchem.4c02010. Epub 2024 Nov 4. PubMed 39495097.
Backbone
  Vector backbone: pHTC-HaloTag
  Backbone manufacturer: Promega
  Vector type: Mammalian Expression
  Selectable markers: Neomycin (select with G418)
Growth in bacteria
  Bacterial resistance: Ampicillin, 100 μg/mL
  Growth temperature: 37°C
  Growth strain: DH5alpha
  Copy number: High Copy
Gene/Insert
  Gene/Insert name: RAB7A:M1-C207
  Species: H. sapiens (human)
  Insert size (bp): 621
  Mutation: wild type
  Entrez Gene: RAB7A (a.k.a. CMT2B, PRO2706, RAB7)
  Promoter: CMV
  Tag / fusion protein: HaloTag (C terminal on insert)
  Cloning method: Ligation Independent Cloning
  Sequencing primers: 5′ CTTACTGACATCCACTTTGC; 3′ CAACATCGACGTAGTGCATG
Resource information
  A portion of this plasmid was derived from a plasmid made by: Mammalian Gene Collection (BC013728)
Terms and licenses: Academic/Nonprofit Terms; Industry Terms: Not Available to Industry
Depositor comments: 5' Cloning Site: EcoR1 (not destroyed), 3' Cloning Site: Xho1 (not destroyed). C terminal tag: lepttedlyfqsdndgseigtgfpfdphyvevlgermhyvdvgprdgtpvlflhgnptssyvwrniiphvapthrciapdligmgksdkpdlgyffddhvrfmdafiealgleevvlvihdwgsalgfhwakrnpervkgiafmefirpiptwdewpefaretfqafrttdvgrkliidqnvfiegtlpmgvvrpltevemdhyrepflnpvdreplwrfpnelpiagepanivalveeymdwlhqspvpkllfwgtpgvlippaeaarlakslpnckavdigpglnllqednpdligseiarwlstleisg.
How to cite: pHTC-HaloTag_RAB7A:1-207 was a gift from Cheryl Arrowsmith (Addgene plasmid # 211096 ; http://n2t.net/addgene:211096 ; RRID:Addgene_211096)
