>Addgene plasmid #211096 | pHTC-HaloTag_RAB7A:1-207 | depositor partial sequence | sequence record 411672 | Insert sequence
ATGACCTCTAGGAAGAAAGTGTTGCTGAAGGTTATCATCCTGGGAGATTCTGGAGTCGGGAAGACATCAC
TCATGAACCAGTATGTGAATAAGAAATTCAGCAATCAGTACAAAGCCACAATAGGAGCTGACTTTCTGAC
CAAGGAGGTGATGGTGGATGACAGGCTAGTCACAATGCAGATATGGGACACAGCAGGACAGGAACGGTTC
CAGTCTCTCGGTGTGGCCTTCTACAGAGGTGCAGACTGCTGCGTTCTGGTATTTGATGTGACTGCCCCCA
ACACATTCAAAACCCTAGATAGCTGGAGAGATGAGTTTCTCATCCAGGCCAGTCCCCGAGATCCTGAAAA
CTTCCCATTTGTTGTGTTGGGAAACAAGATTGACCTCGAAAACAGACAAGTGGCCACAAAGCGGGCACAG
GCCTGGTGCTACAGCAAAAACAACATTCCCTACTTTGAGACCAGTGCCAAGGAGGCCATCAACGTGGAGC
AGGCGTTCCAGACGATTGCACGGAATGCACTTAAGCAGGAAACGGAGGTGGAGCTGTACAACGAATTTCC
TGAACCTATCAAACTGGACAAGAATGACCGGGCCAAGGCCTCGGCAGAAAGCTGCAGTTGC
